Addgene plasmid #8361: FLAG-FOXO3a TM
Depositing lab: Michael Greenberg. Depositing organization: Boston Children's Hospital. Publication: Stress-dependent regulation of FOXO transcription factors by the SIRT1 deacetylase. Brunet A, Sweeney LB, Sturgill JF, Chua KF, Greer PL, Lin Y, Tran H, Ross SE, Mostoslavsky R, Cohen HY, Hu LS, Cheng HL, Jedrychowski MP, Gygi SP, Sinclair DA, Alt FW, Greenberg ME. Science 2004 Mar 26;303(5666):2011-5. Epub 2004 Feb 19. 10.1126/science.1094637 PubMed 14976264.
Backbone
  Vector backbone: pECE
  Backbone size w/o insert (bp): 2900
  Vector type: Mammalian Expression
Growth in bacteria
  Bacterial resistance: Ampicillin, 100 μg/mL
  Growth temperature: 37°C
  Growth strain: DH5alpha
  Copy number: High Copy
Gene/Insert
  Gene/Insert name: FOXO3a (alt names: FKHRL1; forkhead family)
  Species: H. sapiens (human)
  Insert size (bp): 2038
  Mutation: T32A, S253A, S315A
  Entrez Gene: FOXO3 (a.k.a. AF6q21, FKHRL1, FKHRL1P2, FOXO2, FOXO3A)
  Tag / fusion protein: Flag (N terminal on insert)
  Cloning method: Restriction Enzyme; 5′ cloning site HindIII (not destroyed); 3′ cloning site XbaI (not destroyed)
  Sequencing primers: 5′ SV40pro-F; 3′ SV40pA-R
Terms and licenses: Academic/Nonprofit Terms; Industry Terms: Not Available to Industry
Depositor comments: See FLAG-FOXO3a WT for wild-type map and sequence.
How to cite: FLAG-FOXO3a TM was a gift from Michael Greenberg (Addgene plasmid # 8361 ; http://n2t.net/addgene:8361 ; RRID:Addgene_8361)
