[The description below was written by a language model from this plasmid's Addgene catalogue record and pLannotate feature annotations shown in this document.]
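Description:
FLAG-FOXO3a TM is a mammalian expression plasmid built on the small pECE backbone, carrying human FOXO3a (also known as FKHRL1, a forkhead-family transcription factor) as a roughly 2 kb insert cloned between HindIII and XbaI sites that both remain intact. The sequenced plasmid is about 5 kb. Expression is driven by the SV40 enhancer and early promoter and terminated by an SV40 polyadenylation signal. A short fragment of SV40 large T antigen sequence lies just upstream of that signal and appears to be carried along with the SV40 3′ region rather than being a functional coding unit. The protein carries an N-terminal FLAG epitope for detection or immunoprecipitation. The annotation software matched this short stretch to part of a five-copy FLAG array, but its length is consistent with a single tag.

"TM" denotes a triple mutant in which T32, S253 and S315 are each changed to alanine. These residues are generally known as the Akt/SGK phosphorylation sites of FOXO3, and replacing them blocks the phosphorylation that normally drives nuclear exclusion. This mutant is therefore commonly used as a constitutively nuclear, active form of the factor, although the record itself lists only the substitutions. The associated publication concerns stress-dependent regulation of FOXO factors by the SIRT1 deacetylase, and the depositor points to the matching wild-type FLAG-FOXO3a plasmid for the reference map.

In bacteria the plasmid replicates from a high-copy ColE1/pMB1-type origin and is selected with ampicillin through the β-lactamase gene and its own promoter. Remnants of a tetracycline resistance gene and the pBR322 bom region are backbone leftovers, and no mammalian selection marker is annotated, which points towards transient transfection use.
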