Features (pLannotate 1.2.2; 11 found; start..end, strand, type, name):
     10..343     +  promoter       SV40 promoter: SV40 enhancer and early promoter
    379..395     +  CDS            5xFLAG (fragment): five tandem FLAG® epitope tags
    418..2433    +  CDS            FOXO3: FOXO3_HUMAN - Also known as FKHRL1 From Homo sapiens (Human).
   2438..2455    -  misc_feature   MCS (fragment): pBluescript multiple cloning site
   2462..2547    +  CDS            large T antigen (fragment): large T antigen from SV40 (simian virus 40)
   2570..2704    +  polyA_signal   SV40 poly(A) signal: SV40 polyadenylation signal
   2699..2980    +  CDS            TcR (fragment): tetracycline efflux protein; tet; confers resistance to tetracycline
   2980..3032    +  misc_feature   bom (fragment): basis of mobility region from pBR322
   3218..3806    -  rep_origin     ori: high-copy-number ColE1/pMB1/pBR322/pUC origin of replication
   3977..4837    -  CDS            AmpR: β-lactamase; bla; confers resistance to ampicillin, carbenicillin, and related antibiotics
   4838..4942    -  promoter       AmpR promoter: bla
>Addgene plasmid #8361 | FLAG-FOXO3a TM | addgene full sequence | sequence record 166238 | Addgene NGS Result
CCTGACCTTCTGAGGCGGAAAGAACCAGCTGTGGAATGTGTGTCAGTTAGGGTGTGGAAAGTCCCCAGGC
TCCCCAGCAGGCAGAAGTATGCAAAGCATGCATCTCAATTAGTCAGCAAGGAAAGTCCCCAGGCTCCCCA
GCAGGCAGAAGTATGCAAAGCATGCATCTCAATTAGTCAGCAACCATAGTCCCGCCCCTAACTCCGCCCA
TCCCGCCCCTAACTCCGCCCAGTTCCGCCCATTCTCCGCCCCATGGCTGACTAATTTTTTTTATTTATGC
AGAGGCCGAGGCCGCCTCGGCCTCTGAGCTATTCCAGAAGTAGTGAAGAGGCTTTTTTGGAGGAGATCTA
AGCTTGGTACCGAGCTCGGATCCTCAGGATGGACTACAAGGACGATGACGATAAACCCGGGAATTCGGCA
GAGGCACCGGCTTCCCCGGCCCCGCTCTCTCCGCTCGAAGTGGAGCTGGACCCGGAGTTCGAGCCCCAGA
GCCGTCCGCGATCCTGTGCGTGGCCCCTGCAAAGGCCGGAGCTCCAAGCGAGCCCTGCCAAGCCCTCGGG
GGAGACGGCCGCTGACTCCATGATCCCCGAGGAGGAGGACGATGAAGACGACGAGGACGGCGGGGGACGG
GCCGGCTCGGCCATGGCGATCGGCGGCGGCGGCGGGAGCGGCACGCTGGGCTCCGGGCTGCTCCTTGAGG
ACTCGGCCCGGGTGCTGGCACCCGGAGGGCAAGACCCCGGGTCTGGGCCAGCCACCGCGGCGGGCGGGCT
GAGCGGGGGTACACAGGCGCTGCTGCAGCCTCAGCAACCGCTGCCACCGCCGCAGCCGGGGGCGGCTGGG
GGCTCCGGGCAGCCGAGGAAATGTTCGTCGCGGCGGAACGCCTGGGGAAACCTGTCCTACGCGGACCTGA
TCACCCGCGCCATCGAGAGCTCCCCGGACAAACGGCTCACTCTGTCCCAGATCTACGAGTGGATGGTGCG
TTGCGTGCCCTACTTCAAGGATAAGGGCGACAGCAACAGCTCTGCCGGCTGGAAGAACTCCATCCGGCAC
AACCTGTCACTGCATAGTCGATTCATGCGGGTCCAGAATGAGGGAACTGGCAAGAGCTCTTGGTGGATCA
TCAACCCTGATGGGGGGAAGAGCGGAAAAGCCCCCCGGCGGCGGGCTGTCGCAATGGACAATAGCAACAA
GTATACCAAGAGCCGTGGCCGCGCAGCCAAGAAGAAGGCAGCCCTGCAGACAGCCCCCGAATCAGCTGAC
GACAGTCCCTCCCAGCTCTCCAAGTGGCCTGGCAGCCCCACGTCACGCAGCAGTGATGAGCTGGATGCGT
GGACGGACTTCCGTTCACGCACCAATGCTAACGCCAGCACAGTCAGTGGCCGCCTGTCGCCCATCATGGC
AAGCACAGAGTTGGATGAAGTCCAGGACGATGATGCGCCTCTCTCGCCCATGCTCTACAGCAGCTCAGCC
AGCCTGTCACCTTCAGTAAGCAAGCCGTGCACGGTGGAACTGCCACGGCTGACTGATATGGCAGGCACCA
TGAATCTGAATGATGGGCTGACTGAAAACCTCATGGACGACCTGCTGGATAACATCACGCTCCCGCCATC
CCAGCCATCGCCCACTGGGGGACTCATGCAGCGGAGCTCTAGCTTCCCGTATACCACCAAGGGCTCGGGC
CTGGGCTCCCCAACCAGCTCCTTTAACAGCACGGTGTTCGGACCTTCATCTCTGAACTCCCTACGCCAGT
CTCCCATGCAGACCATCCAAGAGAACAAGCCAGCTACCTTCTCTTCCATGTCACACTATGGTAACCAGAC
ACTCCAGGACCTGCTCACTTCGGACTCACTTAGCCACAGCGATGTCATGATGACACAGTCGGACCCCTTG
ATGTCTCAGGCCAGCACCGCTGTGTCTGCCCAGAATTCCCGCCGGAACGTGATGCTTCGCAATGATCCGA
TGATGTCCTTTGCTGCCCAGCCTAACCAGGGAAGTTTGGTCAATCAGAACTTGCTCCACCACCAGCACCA
AACCCAGGGCGCTCTTGGTGGCAGCCGTGCCTTGTCGAATTCTGTCAGCAACATGGGCTTGAGTGAGTCC
AGCAGCCTTGGGTCAGCCAAACACCAGCAGCAGTCTCCTGTCAGCCAGTCTATGCAAACCCTCTCGGACT
CTCTCTCAGGCTCCTCCTTGTACTCAACTAGTGCAAACCTGCCCGTCATGGGCCATGAGAAGTTCCCCAG
CGACTTGGACCTGGACATGTTCAATGGGAGCTTGGAATGTGACATGGAGTCCATTATCCGTAGTGAACTC
ATGGATGCTGATGGGTTGGATTTTAACTTTGATTCCCTCATCTCCACACAGAATGTTGTTGGTTTGAACG
TGGGGAACTTCACTGGTGCTAAGCAGGCCTCATCTCAGAGCTGGGTGCCAGGCTGAAGGATCCACTAGTT
CTAGATAAGTAATGATCATAATCAGCCATATCACATCTGTAGAGGTTTTACTTGCTTTAAAAAACCTCCC
ACACCTCCCCCTGAACCTGAAACATAAAATGAATGCAATTGTTGTTGTTAACTTGTTTATTGCAGCTTAT
AATGGTTACAAATAAAGCAATAGCATCACAAATTTCACAAATAAAGCATTTTTTTCACTGCATTCTAGTT
GTGGTTTGTCCAAACTCATCAATGTATCTTATCATGTCTGGATCCTCTACGCCGGACGCATCGTGGCCGG
CATCACCGGCGCCACAGGTGCGGTTGCTGGCGCCTATATCGCCGACATCACCGATGGGGAAGATCGGGCT
CGCCACTTCGGGCTCATGAGCGCTTGTTTCGGCGTGGGTATGGTGGCAGGCCCCGTGGCCGGGGGACTGT
TGGGCGCCATCTCCTTGCATGCACCATTCCTTGCGGCGGCGGTGCTCAACGGCCTCAACCTACTACTGGG
CTGCTTCCTAATGCAGGAGTCGCATAAGGGAGAGCGTCGATATGCGGTGTGAAATACCGCACAGATGCGT
AAGGAGAAAATACCGCATCAGGCGCTCTTCCGCTTCCTCGCTCACTGACTCGCTGCGCTCGGTCGTTCGG
CTGCGGCGAGCGGTATCAGCTCACTCAAAGGCGGTAATACGGTTATCCACAGAATCAGGGGATAACGCAG
GAAAGAACATGTGAGCAAAAGGCCAGCAAAAGGCCAGGAACCGTAAAAAGGCCGCGTTGCTGGCGTTTTT
CCATAGGCTCCGCCCCCCTGACGAGCATCACAAAAATCGACGCTCAAGTCAGAGGTGGCGAAACCCGACA
GGACTATAAAGATACCAGGCGTTTCCCCCTGGAAGCTCCCTCGTGCGCTCTCCTGTTCCGACCCTGCCGC
TTACCGGATACCTGTCCGCCTTTCTCCCTTCGGGAAGCGTGGCGCTTTCTCATAGCTCACGCTGTAGGTA
TCTCAGTTCGGTGTAGGTCGTTCGCTCCAAGCTGGGCTGTGTGCACGAACCCCCCGTTCAGCCCGACCGC
TGCGCCTTATCCGGTAACTATCGTCTTGAGTCCAACCCGGTAAGACACGACTTATCGCCACTGGCAGCAG
CCACTGGTAACAGGATTAGCAGAGCGAGGTATGTAGGCGGTGCTACAGAGTTCTTGAAGTGGTGGCCTAA
CTACGGCTACACTAGAAGGACAGTATTTGGTATCTGCGCTCTGCTGAAGCCAGTTACCTTCGGAAAAAGA
GTTGGTAGCTCTTGATCCGGCAAACAAACCACCGCTGGTAGCGGTGGTTTTTTTGTTTGCAAGCAGCAGA
TTACGCGCAGAAAAAAAGGATCTCAAGAAGATCCTTTGATCTTTTCTACGGGGTCTGACGCTCAGTGGAA
CGAAAACTCACGTTAAGGGATTTTGGTCATGAGATTATCAAAAAGGATCTTCACCTAGATCCTTTTAAAT
TAAAAATGAAGTTTTAAATCAATCTAAAGTATATATGAGTAAACTTGGTCTGACAGTTACCAATGCTTAA
TCAGTGAGGCACCTATCTCAGCGATCTGTCTATTTCGTTCATCCATAGTTGCCTGACTCCCCGTCGTGTA
GATAACTACGATACGGGAGGGCTTACCATCTGGCCCCAGTGCTGCAATGATACCGCGAGACCCACGCTCA
CCGGCTCCAGATTTATCAGCAATAAACCAGCCAGCCGGAAGGGCCGAGCGCAGAAGTGGTCCTGCAACTT
TATCCGCCTCCATCCAGTCTATTAATTGTTGCCGGGAAGCTAGAGTAAGTAGTTCGCCAGTTAATAGTTT
GCGCAACGTTGTTGCCATTGCTGCAGGCATCGTGGTGTCACGCTCGTCGTTTGGTATGGCTTCATTCAGC
TCCGGTTCCCAACGATCAAGGCGAGTTACATGATCCCCCATGTTGTGCAAAAAAGCGGTTAGCTCCTTCG
GTCCTCCGATCGTTGTCAGAAGTAAGTTGGCCGCAGTGTTATCACTCATGGTTATGGCAGCACTGCATAA
TTCTCTTACTGTCATGCCATCCGTAAGATGCTTTTCTGTGACTGGTGAGTACTCAACCAAGTCATTCTGA
GAATAGTGTATGCGGCGACCGAGTTGCTCTTGCCCGGCGTCAACACGGGATAATACCGCGCCACATAGCA
GAACTTTAAAAGTGCTCATCATTGGAAAACGTTCTTCGGGGCGAAAACTCTCAAGGATCTTACCGCTGTT
GAGATCCAGTTCGATGTAACCCACTCGTGCACCCAACTGATCTTCAGCATCTTTTACTTTCACCAGCGTT
TCTGGGTGAGCAAAAACAGGAAGGCAAAATGCCGCAAAAAAGGGAATAAGGGCGACACGGAAATGTTGAA
TACTCATACTCTTCCTTTTTCAATATTATTGAAGCATTTATCAGGGTTATTGTCTCATGAGCGGATACAT
ATTTGAATGTATTTAGAAAAATAAACAAATAGGGGTTCCGCGCACATTTCCCCGAAAAGTGCCA
