>Addgene plasmid #8361 | FLAG-FOXO3a TM | addgene partial sequence | sequence record 37275 | SV40pro-F 5'-TATTTATGCAGAGGCCGAGG-3'
TTTTTTGGAGGAGATCTAAGCTTGGTACCGAGCTCGGATCCTCAGGATGGACTACAAGGACGATGACGAT
AAACCCGGGAATTCGGCAGAGGCACCGGCTTCCCCGGCCCCGCTCTCTCCGCTCGAAGTGGAGCTGGACC
CGGAGTTCGAGCCCCAGAGCCGTCCGCGATCCTGTGCGTGGCCCCTGCAAAGGCCGGAGCTCCAAGCGAG
CCCTGCCAAGCCCTCGGGGGAGACGGCCGCTGACTCCATGATCCCCGAGGAGGAGGACGATGAAGACGAC
GAGGACGGCGGGGGACGGGCCGGCTCGGCCATGGCGATCGGCGGCGGCGGCGGGAGCGGCACGCTGGGCT
CCGGGCTGCTCCTTGAGGACTCGGCCCGGGTGCTGGCACCCGGAGGGCAAGACCCCGGGTCTGGGCCAGC
CACCGCGGCGGGCGGGCTGAGCGGGGGTACACAGGCGCTGCTGCAGCCTCAGCAACCGCTGCCACCGCCG
CAGCCGGGGGCGGCTGGGGGCTCCGGGCAGCCGAGGAAATGTTCGTCGCGGCGGAACGCCTGGGGAAACC
TGTCCTACGCGGACCTGATCACCCGCGCCATCGAGAGCTCCCCGGACAAACGGCTCACTCTGTCCCAGAT
CTACGAGTGGATGGTGCGTTGCGTGCCCTACTTCAAGGATAAGGGCGACAGCAACAGCTCTGCCGGCTGG
AAGAACTCCATCCGGCACAACCTGTCACTGCATAGTCGATTCATGCGGGTCCAGAATGAGGGAACTGGCA
AGAGCTCTTGGTGGATCATCAACCCTGATGGGGGGAAGAGCG
