>Addgene plasmid #8361 | FLAG-FOXO3a TM | addgene partial sequence | sequence record 37276 | FOXOend 5'-AATGAGGGAACTGGCAAGAG-3'
AGCCCCCCGGCGGCGGGCTGTCGCAATGGACAATAGCAACAAGTATACCAAGAGCCGTGGCCGCGCAGCC
AAGAAGAAGGCAGCCCTGCAGACAGCCCCCGAATCAGCTGACGACAGTCCCTCCCAGCTCTCCAAGTGGC
CTGGCAGCCCCACGTCACGCAGCAGTGATGAGCTGGATGCGTGGACGGACTTCCGTTCACGCACCAATGC
TAACGCCAGCACAGTCAGTGGCCGCCTGTCGCCCATCATGGCAAGCACAGAGTTGGATGAAGTCCAGGAC
GATGATGCGCCTCTCTCGCCCATGCTCTACAGCAGCTCAGCCAGCCTGTCACCTTCAGTAAGCAAGCCGT
GCACGGTGGAACTGCCACGGCTGACTGATATGGCAGGCACCATGAATCTGAATGATGGGCTGACTGAAAA
CCTCATGGACGACCTGCTGGATAACATCACGCTCCCGCCATCCCAGCCATCGCCCACTGGGGGACTCATG
CAGCGGAGCTCTAGCTTCCCGTATACCACCAAGGGCTCGGGCCTGGGCTCCCCAACCAGCTCCTTTAACA
GCACGGTGTTCGGACCTTCATCTCTGAACTCCCTACGCCAGTCTCCCATGCAGACCATCCAAGAGAACAA
GCCAGCTACCTTCTCTTCCATGTCACACTATGGTAACCAGACACTCCAGGACCTGCTCACTTCGGACTCA
CTTAGCCACAGCGATGTCATGATGACACAGTCGGACCCCTTGATGTCTCAGGCCAGCACCGCTGTGTCTG
CCCAGAATTCCCGCCGGAACGTGATGCTTCGCAATGATCCGATGATGTCCTTTGCTGCCCAGCCTAACCA
GGGAAGTTTGGTCAATCAGAACTTGCTCCACCACCAGCACCAAACCCAGGGCGCTCTTGGTGGCAGCCGT
GCCTTGTC
